>Addgene plasmid #51537 | pcDNA3-mAIM2-Flag | depositor full sequence | sequence record 78751 | pcDNA3-mAIM2-Flag sequence 6470 bps
GACGGATCGGGAGATCTCCCGATCCCCTATGGTCGACTCTCAGTACAATCTGCTCTGATGCCGCATAGTT
AAGCCAGTATCTGCTCCCTGCTTGTGTGTTGGAGGTCGCTGAGTAGTGCGCGAGCAAAATTTAAGCTACA
ACAAGGCAAGGCTTGACCGACAATTGCATGAAGAATCTGCTTAGGGTTAGGCGTTTTGCGCTGCTTCGCG
ATGTACGGGCCAGATATACGCGTTGACATTGATTATTGACTAGTTATTAATAGTAATCAATTACGGGGTC
ATTAGTTCATAGCCCATATATGGAGTTCCGCGTTACATAACTTACGGTAAATGGCCCGCCTGGCTGACCG
CCCAACGACCCCCGCCCATTGACGTCAATAATGACGTATGTTCCCATAGTAACGCCAATAGGGACTTTCC
ATTGACGTCAATGGGTGGACTATTTACGGTAAACTGCCCACTTGGCAGTACATCAAGTGTATCATATGCC
AAGTACGCCCCCTATTGACGTCAATGACGGTAAATGGCCCGCCTGGCATTATGCCCAGTACATGACCTTA
TGGGACTTTCCTACTTGGCAGTACATCTACGTATTAGTCATCGCTATTACCATGGTGATGCGGTTTTGGC
AGTACATCAATGGGCGTGGATAGCGGTTTGACTCACGGGGATTTCCAAGTCTCCACCCCATTGACGTCAA
TGGGAGTTTGTTTTGGCACCAAAATCAACGGGACTTTCCAAAATGTCGTAACAACTCCGCCCCATTGACG
CAAATGGGCGGTAGGCGTGTACGGTGGGAGGTCTATATAAGCAGAGCTCTCTGGCTAACTAGAGAACCCA
CTGCTTACTGGCTTATCGAAATTAATACGACTCACTATAGGGAGACCCAAGCTTGGTACCGAGCTCGGAT
CCATGGAGAGTGAGTACCGGGAAATGCTGTTGTTGACCGGCCTGGACCACATCACGGAGGAAGAACTGAA
ACGGTTCAAGTACTTTGCTTTGACTGAGTTTCAGATTGCCAGGAGCACACTCGACGTGGCAGATAGGACA
GAGTTAGCTGACCACCTGATTCAAAGTGCAGGTGCGGCGTCTGCAGTGACCAAGGCCATTAATATTTTCC
AGAAGTTGAATTATATGCATATTGCAAATGCTCTTGAAGAGAAAAAGAAAGAAGCTGAACGTAAACTCAT
GACCAATACAAAGAAGAGAGGAACACAGAAGGTAGAAAATAGAAGTCAAGCTGAAAACTGCTCTGCTGCC
TCTGCCACCCGCAGTGACAATGACTTTAAGGAACAGGCTGCTACAGAAGTCTGTCCTCAAGCTAAGCCTC
AGAAGAAACAGATGGTGGCAGAACAGGAAGCCATCAGAGAAGATTTACAGAAAGATCCACTTGTTGTCAC
GGTGCTGAAAGCTATAAATCCCTTTGAGTGTGAGACTCAGGAAGGAAGACAAGAGATATTTCATGCAACA
GTGGCCACGGAGACAGATTTTTTCTTTGTAAAAGTTTTAAACGCACAGTTTAAAGATAAATTTATCCCAA
AGAGGACAATTAAAATATCAAACTACCTTTGGCACAGTAACTTCATGGAGGTCACCAGTTCCTCAGTTGT
GGTTGATGTTGAATCTAACCACGAAGTCCCAAATAACGTTGTTAAGAGAGCCAGGGAAACTCCCAGGATT
AGTAAACTGAAGATTCAGCCATGTGGAACAATTGTGAATGGGCTGTTTAAAGTCCAGAAGATAACAGAGG
AAAAAGATAGAGTACTGTATGGTATACATGATAAAACAGGGACAATGGAGGTGTTGGTGCTGGGAAACCC
AAGCAAAACAAAGTGCGAGGAAGGAGACAAGATTAGACTCACGTTCTTTGAGGTGTCAAAAAATGGAGTG
AAAATTCAGTTGAAATCTGGACCTTGTAGCTTTTTTAAGGTTATTAAGGCTGCAAAGCCAAAAACTGACA
TGAAAAGTGTGGAGCTCGAGGACTACAAAGACGATGACGACAAGTAGCTAGAGGGCCCTATTCTATAGTG
TCACCTAAATGCTAGAGCTCGCTGATCAGCCTCGACTGTGCCTTCTAGTTGCCAGCCATCTGTTGTTTGC
CCCTCCCCCGTGCCTTCCTTGACCCTGGAAGGTGCCACTCCCACTGTCCTTTCCTAATAAAATGAGGAAA
TTGCATCGCATTGTCTGAGTAGGTGTCATTCTATTCTGGGGGGTGGGGTGGGGCAGGACAGCAAGGGGGA
GGATTGGGAAGACAATAGCAGGCATGCTGGGGATGCGGTGGGCTCTATGGCTTCTGAGGCGGAAAGAACC
AGCTGGGGCTCTAGGGGGTATCCCC
[124 nt withheld, positions 2336-2459]
C
[32 nt withheld, positions 2461-2492]
CA
[57 nt withheld, positions 2495-2551]
A
[49 nt withheld, positions 2553-2601]
CCTTTGACGTTGGAGTCCACGTTCTTT
[37 nt withheld, positions 2629-2665]
ACCCTATCTCGGTCTATTCTTTTGATTTATAAGGGATTTTGGGGATTTCGGCCTATTGGTTAAAAAATGA
GCTGATTTAACAAAAATTTAACGCGAATTAATTCTGTGGAATGTGTGTCAGTTAGGGTGTGGAAAGTCCC
CAGGCTCCCCAGGCAGGCAGAAGTATGCAAAGCATGCATCTCAATTAGTCAGCAACCAGGTGTGGAAAGT
CCCCAGGCTCCCCAGCAGGCAGAAGTATGCAAAGCATGCATCTCAATTAGTCAGCAACCATAGTCCCGCC
CCTAACTCCGCCCATCCCGCCCCTAACTCCGCCCAGTTCCGCCCATTCTCCGCCCCATGGCTGACTAATT
TTTTTTATTTATGCAGAGGCCGAGGCCGCCTCTGCCTCTGAGCTATTCCAGAAGTAGTGAGGAGGCTTTT
TTGGAGGCCTAGGCTTTTGCAAAAAGCTCCCGGGAGCTTGTATATCCATTTTCGGATCTGATCAAGAGAC
AGGATGAGGATCGTTTCGCATGATTGAACAAGATGGATTGCACGCAGGTTCTCCGGCCGCTTGGGTGGAG
AGGCTATTCGGCTATGACTGGGCACAACAGACAATCGGCTGCTCTGATGCCGCCGTGTTCCGGCTGTCAG
CGCAGGGGCGCCCGGTTCTTTTTGTCAAGACCGACCTGTCCGGTGCCCTGAATGAACTGCAGGACGAGGC
AGCGCGGCTATCGTGGCTGGCCACGACGGGCGTTCCTTGCGCAGCTGTGCTCGACGTTGTCACTGAAGCG
GGAAGGGACTGGCTGCTATTGGGCGAAGTGCCGGGGCAGGATCTCCTGTCATCTCACCTTGCTCCTGCCG
AGAAAGTATCCATCATGGCTGATGCAATGCGGCGGCTGCATACGCTTGATCCGGCTACCTGCCCATTCGA
CCACCAAGCGAAACATCGCATCGAGCGAGCACGTACTCGGATGGAAGCCGGTCTTGTCGATCAGGATGAT
CTGGACGAAGAGCATCAGGGGCTCGCGCCAGCCGAACTGTTCGCCAGGCTCAAGGCGCGCATGCCCGACG
GCGAGGATCTCGTCGTGACCCATGGCGATGCCTGCTTGCCGAATATCATGGTGGAAAATGGCCGCTTTTC
TGGATTCATCGACTGTGGCCGGCTGGGTGTGGCGGACCGCTATCAGGACATAGCGTTGGCTACCCGTGAT
ATTGCTGAAGAGCTTGGCGGCGAATGGGCTGACCGCTTCCTCGTGCTTTACGGTATCGCCGCTCCCGATT
CGCAGCGCATCGCCTTCTATCGCCTTCTTGACGAGTTCTTCTGAGCGGGACTCTGGGGTTCGAAATGACC
GACCAAGCGACGCCCAACCTGCCATCACGAGATTTCGATTCCACCGCCGCCTTCTATGAAAGGTTGGGCT
TCGGAATCGTTTTCCGGGACGCCGGCTGGATGATCCTCCAGCGCGGGGATCTCATGCTGGAGTTCTTCGC
CCACCCCAACTTGTTTATTGCAGCTTATAATGGTTACAAATAAAGCAATAGCATCACAAATTTCACAAAT
AAAGCATTTTTTTCACTGCATTCTAGTTGTGGTTTGTCCAAACTCATCAATGTATCTTATCATGTCTGTA
TACCGTCGACCTCTAGCTAGAGCTTGGCGTAATCATGGTCATAGCTGTTTCCTGTGTGAAATTGTTATCC
GCTCACAATTCCACACAACATACGAGCCGGAAGCATAAAGTGTAAAGCCTGGGGTGCCTAATGAGTGAGC
TAACTCACATTAATTGCGTTGCGCTCACTGCCCGCTTTCCAGTCGGGAAACCTGTCGTGCCAGCTGCATT
AATGAATCGGCCAACGCGCGGGGAGAGGCGGTTTGCGTATTGGGCGCTCTTCCGCTTCCTCGCTCACTGA
CTCGCTGCGCTCGGTCGTTCGGCTGCGGCGAGCGGTATCAGCTCACTCAAAGGCGGTAATACGGTTATCC
ACAGAATCAGGGGATAACGCAGGAAAGAACATGTGAGCAAAAGGCCAGCAAAAGGCCAGGAACCGTAAAA
AGGCCGCGTTGCTGGCGTTTTTCCATAGGCTCCGCCCCCCTGACGAGCATCACAAAAATCGACGCTCAAG
TCAGAGGTGGCGAAACCCGACAGGACTATAAAGATACCAGGCGTTTCCCCCTGGAAGCTCCCTCGTGCGC
TCTCCTGTTCCGACCCTGCCGCTTACCGGATACCTGTCCGCCTTTCTCCCTTCGGGAAGCGTGGCGCTTT
CTCAATGCTCACGCTGTAGGTATCTCAGTTCGGTGTAGGTCGTTCGCTCCAAGCTGGGCTGTGTGCACGA
ACCCCCCGTTCAGCCCGACCGCTGCGCCTTATCCGGTAACTATCGTCTTGAGTCCAACCCGGTAAGACAC
GACTTATCGCCACTGGCAGCAGCCACTGGTAACAGGATTAGCAGAGCGAGGTATGTAGGCGGTGCTACAG
AGTTCTTGAAGTGGTGGCCTAACTACGGCTACACTAGAAGGACAGTATTTGGTATCTGCGCTCTGCTGAA
GCCAGTTACCTTCGGAAAAAGAGTTGGTAGCTCTTGATCCGGCAAACAAACCACCGCTGGTAGCGGTGGT
TTTTTTGTTTGCAAGCAGCAGATTACGCGCAGAAAAAAAGGATCTCAAGAAGATCCTTTGATCTTTTCTA
CGGGGTCTGACGCTCAGTGGAACGAAAACTCACGTTAAGGGATTTTGGTCATGAGATTATCAAAAAGGAT
CTTCACCTAGATCCTTTTAAATTAAAAATGAAGTTTTAAATCAATCTAAAGTATATATGAGTAAACTTGG
TCTGACAGTTACCAATGCTTAATCAGTGAGGCACCTATCTCAGCGATCTGTCTATTTCGTTCATCCATAG
TTGCCTGACTCCCCGTCGTGTAGATAACTACGATACGGGAGGGCTTACCATCTGGCCCCAGTGCTGCAAT
GATACCGCGAGACCCACGCTCACCGGCTCCAGATTTATCAGCAATAAACCAGCCAGCCGGAAGGGCCGAG
CGCAGAAGTGGTCCTGCAACTTTATCCGCCTCCATCCAGTCTATTAATTGTTGCCGGGAAGCTAGAGTAA
GTAGTTCGCCAGTTAATAGTTTGCGCAACGTTGTTGCCATTGCTACAGGCATCGTGGTGTCACGCTCGTC
GTTTGGTATGGCTTCATTCAGCTCCGGTTCCCAACGATCAAGGCGAGTTACATGATCCCCCATGTTGTGC
AAAAAAGCGGTTAGCTCCTTCGGTCCTCCGATCGTTGTCAGAAGTAAGTTGGCCGCAGTGTTATCACTCA
TGGTTATGGCAGCACTGCATAATTCTCTTACTGTCATGCCATCCGTAAGATGCTTTTCTGTGACTGGTGA
GTACTCAACCAAGTCATTCTGAGAATAGTGTATGCGGCGACCGAGTTGCTCTTGCCCGGCGTCAATACGG
GATAATACCGCGCCACATAGCAGAACTTTAAAAGTGCTCATCATTGGAAAACGTTCTTCGGGGCGAAAAC
TCTCAAGGATCTTACCGCTGTTGAGATCCAGTTCGATGTAACCCACTCGTGCACCCAACTGATCTTCAGC
ATCTTTTACTTTCACCAGCGTTTCTGGGTGAGCAAAAACAGGAAGGCAAAATGCCGCAAAAAAGGGAATA
AGGGCGACACGGAAATGTTGAATACTCATACTCTTCCTTTTTCAATATTATTGAAGCATTTATCAGGGTT
ATTGTCTCATGAGCGGATACATATTTGAATGTATTTAGAAAAATAAACAAATAGGGGTTCCGCGCACATT
TCCCCGAAAAGTGCCACCTGACGTC
Features (pLannotate 1.2.2; 22 found; start..end, strand, type, name):
     36..80      -  misc_feature   bom (fragment): basis of mobility region from pBR322
    235..614     +  enhancer       CMV enhancer: human cytomegalovirus immediate early enhancer
    615..818     +  promoter       CMV promoter: human cytomegalovirus (CMV) immediate early promoter
    814..847     +  LTR            5' LTR (truncated) (fragment): truncated 5' long terminal repeat (LTR) from HIV-1
    863..881     +  promoter       T7 promoter: promoter for bacteriophage T7 RNA polymerase
    913..1974    +  CDS            Aim2: AIM2_MOUSE - Also known as Gm1313, Ifi210. Experimental evidence at protein level: Swiss-Prot protein existence level 1. Involved in innate immune response by recognizing cytosolic double-stranded DNA and inducing caspase-1-activating inflammasome formation in macrophages. Upon binding to DNA is thought to undergo oligomerization and to associate with PYCARD initiating the recruitment of caspase-1 precusrsor and processing of interleukin-1 beta and interleukin-18. Detects cytosolic dsDNA of viral and bacterial origin in a non-sequence-specific manner. Can also trigger PYCARD-dependent, caspase
   1979..2000    +  CDS            3xFLAG (fragment): three tandem FLAG® epitope tags
   2022..2040    -  promoter       SP6 promoter: promoter for bacteriophage SP6 RNA polymerase
   2066..2290    +  polyA_signal   bGH poly(A) signal: bovine growth hormone polyadenylation signal
   2294..2315    +  promoter       SV40 promoter (fragment): SV40 enhancer and early promoter
   2336..2764    +  rep_origin     f1 ori (sequence partly withheld): f1 bacteriophage origin of replication; arrow indicates direction of (+) strand synthesis
   2778..3108    +  promoter       SV40 promoter: SV40 enhancer and early promoter
   3175..3966    +  CDS            neo: KKA2_KLEPN - Also known as kan, nptII. Experimental evidence at protein level: Swiss-Prot protein existence level 1. Resistance to kanamycin, neomycin, paromomycin, ribostamycin, butirosin and gentamicin B. From Klebsiella pneumoniae.
   3990..4148    +  CDS            ble (fragment): BLE_KLEPN - Experimental evidence at protein level: Swiss-Prot protein existence level 1. Binding protein with a strong affinity to the bleomycin family of antibiotics. Binds to CL990; an antimitotic-antibiotic compound. From Klebsiella pneumoniae.
   4143..4264    +  polyA_signal   SV40 poly(A) signal: SV40 polyadenylation signal
   4337..4353    -  protein_bind   lac operator: The lac repressor binds to the lac operator to inhibit transcription in E. coli. This inhibition can be relieved by adding lactose or isopropyl-β-D-thiogalactopyranoside (IPTG). lac repressor encoded by lacI
   4361..4391    -  promoter       lac promoter: promoter for the E. coli lac operon
   4406..4427    -  protein_bind   CAP binding site: CAP binding activates transcription in the presence of cAMP. E. coli catabolite activator protein
   4440..4532    -  CDS            lacI (fragment): lac repressor; lacI; The lac repressor binds to the lac operator to inhibit transcription in E. coli. This inhibition can be relieved by adding lactose or isopropyl-β-D-thiogalactopyranoside (IPTG).
   4715..5303    -  rep_origin     ori: high-copy-number ColE1/pMB1/pBR322/pUC origin of replication
   5474..6334    -  CDS            AmpR: β-lactamase; bla; confers resistance to ampicillin, carbenicillin, and related antibiotics
   6335..6439    -  promoter       AmpR promoter: bla
