[The description below was written by a language model from this plasmid's Addgene catalogue record and pLannotate feature annotations shown in this document.]
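Description:
pcDNA3-mAIM2-Flag is a 6,470 bp mammalian expression plasmid built on the pcDNA3 backbone, designed to produce mouse AIM2 carrying a C-terminal Flag epitope. It is propagated in E. coli through a high-copy ColE1/pUC-type origin with ampicillin selection (β-lactamase under its own promoter). It also carries an f1 origin, which allows single-stranded DNA production. For selecting stably transfected mammalian cells, an SV40 enhancer/early promoter drives a neomycin phosphotransferase gene terminated by an SV40 polyadenylation signal, conferring G418 resistance.

The expression cassette consists of the human CMV immediate-early enhancer and promoter, the 1,062 bp Aim2 coding sequence cloned between BamHI and XhoI sites (both retained), and a bovine growth hormone polyadenylation signal. The Flag tag lies just downstream of the Aim2 coding sequence and is supplied by the modified backbone. The annotation software matches it as a fragment of 3xFLAG, and its short length is consistent with the single Flag epitope the catalogue describes. A T7 promoter upstream and an opposing SP6 promoter downstream flank the insert. They serve as sequencing primer sites, and T7 could also be used for in vitro transcription of the sense strand. Other small annotated fragments (a truncated HIV-1 LTR match, ble, lacI, lac promoter/operator, bom) appear to be backbone remnants or partial sequence matches with no role in the design.

AIM2 is an innate immune sensor that recognises cytosolic double-stranded DNA and associates with the adaptor PYCARD (ASC) to assemble a caspase-1-activating inflammasome, leading to processing of interleukin-1β and interleukin-18 and to cell death. The plasmid is suited to transient or stable expression of the mouse protein in mammalian cells, with the Flag epitope allowing detection or immunoprecipitation in studies of inflammasome assembly and cytoplasmic DNA sensing.
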