Addgene plasmid #51537: pcDNA3-mAIM2-Flag
Purpose: Express Flag-tagged mAIM2 in mammalian cells
Depositing lab: Emad Alnemri. Depositing organization: Thomas Jefferson University. Publication: AIM2 activates the inflammasome and cell death in response to cytoplasmic DNA. Fernandes-Alnemri T, Yu JW, Datta P, Wu J, Alnemri ES. Nature. 2009 Mar 26;458(7237):509-13. doi: 10.1038/nature07710. Epub 2009 Jan 21. PubMed 19158676.
Backbone
  Vector backbone: pcDNA3
  Backbone manufacturer: Invitrogen
  Backbone size w/o insert (bp): 5446
  Total vector size (bp): 6470
  Modifications to backbone: Flag tag, T7 promoter
  Vector type: Mammalian Expression
  Selectable markers: Neomycin (select with G418)
Growth in bacteria
  Bacterial resistance: Ampicillin, 100 μg/mL
  Growth temperature: 37°C
  Growth strain: DH5alpha
  Copy number: High Copy
Gene/Insert
  Gene/Insert name: Aim2
  Species: M. musculus (mouse)
  Insert size (bp): 1062
  Entrez Gene: Aim2 (a.k.a. Gm1313, Ifi210)
  Promoter: CMV
  Tag / fusion protein: Flag (C terminal on backbone)
  Cloning method: Restriction Enzyme; 5′ cloning site BamHI (not destroyed); 3′ cloning site XhoI (not destroyed)
  Sequencing primers: 5′ T7; 3′ SP6
Terms and licenses: Academic/Nonprofit Terms; Industry Terms: Not Available to Industry
How to cite: pcDNA3-mAIM2-Flag was a gift from Emad Alnemri (Addgene plasmid # 51537 ; http://n2t.net/addgene:51537 ; RRID:Addgene_51537)
