>Addgene plasmid #51537 | pcDNA3-mAIM2-Flag | addgene partial sequence | sequence record 80860 | SP6 5'-ATTTAGGTGACACTATAG-3'
TTGTCGTCATCGTCTTTGTAGTCCTCGAGCTCCACACTTTTCATGTCAGTTTTTGGCTTTGCAGCCTTAA
TAACCTTAAAAAAGCTACAAGGTCCAGATTTCAACTGAATTTTCACTCCATTTTTTGACACCTCAAAGAA
CGTGAGTCTAATCTTGTCTCCTTCCTCGCACTTTGTTTTGCTTGGGTTTCCCAGCACCAACACCTCCATT
GTCCCTGTTTTATCATGTATACCATACAGTACTCTATCTTTTTCCTCTGTTATCTTCTGGACTTTAAACA
GCCCATTCACAATTGTTCCACATGGCTGAATCTTCAGTTTACTAATCCTGGGAGTTTCCCTGGCTCTCTT
AACAACGTTATTTGGGACTTCGTGGTTAGATTCAACATCAACCACAACTGAGGAACTGGTGACCTCCATG
AAGTTACTGTGCCAAAGGTAGTTTGATATTTTAATTGTCCTCTTTGGGATAAATTTATCTTTAAACTGTG
CGTTTAAAACTTTTACAAAGAAAAAATCTGTCTCCGTGGCCACTGTTGCATGAAATATCTCTTGTCTTCC
TTCCTGAGTCTCACACTCAAAGGGATTTATAGCTTTCAGCACCGTGACAACAAGTGGATCTTTCTGTAAA
TCTTCTCTGATGGCTTCCTGTTCTGCCACCATCTGTTTCTTCTGAGGCTTAGCTTGAGGACAGACTTCTG
TAGCAGCCTGTTCCTTAAAGTCATTGTCACTGCGGGTGGCAGAGGCAGCAGAGCAGTTTTCAGCTTGACT
TCTATTTTCTACCTTCTGTGTTCCTCTCTTCTTTGTATTGGTCATGAGTTTACGTTCAGCTTCTTTCTTT
TTCTCTTCAAGAGCATTTGCAATATGCATATAATTCAACTTCTGGAAAATATTAATGGCCTTGGTCACTG
CAGACGCCGCACCTGCACTTTGAATCA
